LOCUS       Exported 5724 bp ds-DNA circular SYN 12-MAY-2021
DEFINITION  Yeast Expression plasmid for SARS-CoV-2 3C-like proteinase.
ACCESSION   .
VERSION     .
KEYWORDS    pGBW-m4046332
SOURCE      synthetic DNA construct
  ORGANISM  synthetic DNA construct
REFERENCE   1 (bases 1 to 5724)
  TITLE     SARS-CoV-2 protein Yeast expression constructs, tagged, for protein
            expression and/or purification
REFERENCE   2 (bases 1 to 5724)
  AUTHORS   .
  TITLE     Direct Submission
  JOURNAL   Exported May 12, 2021 from SnapGene Server 1.1.58
            http://www.snapgene.com
FEATURES             Location/Qualifiers
     source          1..5724
                     /organism="synthetic DNA construct"
                     /mol_type="other DNA"
     promoter        25..466
                     /gene="S. cerevisiae GAL1"
                     /label=GAL1 promoter
                     /note="inducible promoter, regulated by Gal4"
     protein_bind    25..142
                     /label=UAS
                     /bound_moiety="Gal4"
                     /note="upstream activating sequence mediating
                     Gal4-dependent induction"
     primer_bind     437..460
                     /label=GAL1
                     /note="S. cerevisiae GAL1 promoter, forward primer"
     CDS             1399..1416
                     /codon_start=1
                     /product="thrombin recognition and cleavage site"
                     /label=thrombin site
                     /translation="LVPRGS"
     CDS             1417..1434
                     /codon_start=1
                     /product="6xHis affinity tag"
                     /label=6xHis
                     /translation="HHHHHH"
     primer_bind     complement(1479..1497)
                     /label=CYC1
                     /note="CYC1 transcription termination signal, reverse
                     primer"
     CDS             1848..2651
                     /codon_start=1
                     /gene="S. cerevisiae URA3"
                     /product="orotidine-5'-phosphate decarboxylase, required
                     for uracil biosynthesis"
                     /label=URA3
                     /note="yeast auxotrophic marker, counterselectable with
                     5-fluoroorotic acid (5-FOA)"
                     /translation="MSKATYKERAATHPSPVAAKLFNIMHEKQTNLCASLDVRTTKELL
                     ELVEALGPKICLLKTHVDILTDFSMEGTVKPLKALSAKYNFLLFEDRKFADIGNTVKLQ
                     YSAGVYRIAEWADITNAHGVVGPGIVSGLKQAAEEVTKEPRGLLMLAELSCKGSLSTGE
                     YTKGTVDIAKSDKDFVIGFIAQRDMGGRDEGYDWLIMTPGVGLDDKGDALGQQYRTVDD
                     VVSTGSDIIIVGRGLFAKGRDAKVEGERYRKAGWEAYLRRCGQQN"
     rep_origin      2734..3716
                     /label=2u ori
                     /note="yeast 2u plasmid origin of replication"
     terminator      3794..3823
                     /label=T3Te terminator
                     /note="phage T3 early transcription terminator"
     rep_origin      3845..4432
                     /direction=RIGHT
                     /label=ori
                     /note="high-copy-number ColE1/pMB1/pBR322/pUC origin of
                     replication"
     terminator      4444..4471
                     /label=T7Te terminator
                     /note="phage T7 early transcription terminator"
     CDS             complement(4495..4686)
                     /codon_start=1
                     /gene="rop"
                     /product="Rop protein, which maintains plasmids at low copy
                     number"
                     /label=rop
                     /translation="MTKQEKTALNMARFIRSQTLTLLEKLNELDADEQADICESLHDHA
                     DELYRSCLARFGDDGENL"
     CDS             complement(4687..5547)
                     /codon_start=1
                     /gene="bla"
                     /product="beta-lactamase"
                     /label=AmpR
                     /note="confers resistance to ampicillin, carbenicillin, and
                     related antibiotics"
                     /translation="MSIQHFRVALIPFFAAFCLPVFAHPETLVKVKDAEDQLGARVGYI
                     ELDLNSGKILESLRPEERFPMMSTFKVLLCGAVLSRIDAGQEQLGRRIHYSQNDLVEYS
                     PVTEKHLTDGMTVRELCSAAITMSDNTAANLLLATIGGPKELTAFLHNMGDHVTRLDRW
                     EPELNEAIPNDERDTTMPVAMATTLRKLLTGELLTLASRQQLIDWMEADKVAGSLLRSA
                     LPAGWFIADKSGAGERGSRGIIAALGPDGKPSRIVVIYTTGSQATMDERNRQIAEIGAS
                     LIKHW"
     primer_bind     5310..5329
                     /label=Amp-R
                     /note="Ampicillin resistance gene, reverse primer"
     promoter        complement(5548..5650)
                     /label=cat promoter
                     /note="promoter of the E. coli cat gene encoding
                     chloramphenicol acetyltransferase"
     terminator      5651..5682
                     /label=tonB terminator
                     /note="bidirectional E. coli tonB-P14 transcription
                     terminator"
ORIGIN
        1 gcggccgctt gctatattga agtacggatt agaagccgcc gagcgggcga cagccctccg
       61 acggaagact ctcctccgtg cgtcctcgtc ttcaccggtc gcgttcctga aacgcagatg
      121 tgcctcgcgc cgcactgctc cgaacaataa agattctaca atactagctt ttatggttat
      181 gaagaggaaa aattggcagt aacctggccc cacaaacctt caaattaacg aatcaaatta
      241 acaaccatag gatgataatg cgattagttt tttagcctta tttctggggt aattaatcag
      301 cgaagcgatg atttttgatc tattaacaga tatataaatg gaaaagctgc ataaccactt
      361 taactaatac tttcaacatt ttcagtttgt attacttctt attcaaatgt cataaaagta
      421 tcaacaaaaa attgttaata tacctctata ctttaacgtc aaggagaaaa aactataatg
      481 nnnnnnnnnn nnnnnnnnnn nnnnnnnnnn nnnnnnnnnn nnnnnnnnnn nnnnnnnnnn
      541 nnnnnnnnnn nnnnnnnnnn nnnnnnnnnn nnnnnnnnnn nnnnnnnnnn nnnnnnnnnn
      601 nnnnnnnnnn nnnnnnnnnn nnnnnnnnnn nnnnnnnnnn nnnnnnnnnn nnnnnnnnnn
      661 nnnnnnnnnn nnnnnnnnnn nnnnnnnnnn nnnnnnnnnn nnnnnnnnnn nnnnnnnnnn
      721 nnnnnnnnnn nnnnnnnnnn nnnnnnnnnn nnnnnnnnnn nnnnnnnnnn nnnnnnnnnn
      781 nnnnnnnnnn nnnnnnnnnn nnnnnnnnnn nnnnnnnnnn nnnnnnnnnn nnnnnnnnnn
      841 nnnnnnnnnn nnnnnnnnnn nnnnnnnnnn nnnnnnnnnn nnnnnnnnnn nnnnnnnnnn
      901 nnnnnnnnnn nnnnnnnnnn nnnnnnnnnn nnnnnnnnnn nnnnnnnnnn nnnnnnnnnn
      961 nnnnnnnnnn nnnnnnnnnn nnnnnnnnnn nnnnnnnnnn nnnnnnnnnn nnnnnnnnnn
     1021 nnnnnnnnnn nnnnnnnnnn nnnnnnnnnn nnnnnnnnnn nnnnnnnnnn nnnnnnnnnn
     1081 nnnnnnnnnn nnnnnnnnnn nnnnnnnnnn nnnnnnnnnn nnnnnnnnnn nnnnnnnnnn
     1141 nnnnnnnnnn nnnnnnnnnn nnnnnnnnnn nnnnnnnnnn nnnnnnnnnn nnnnnnnnnn
     1201 nnnnnnnnnn nnnnnnnnnn nnnnnnnnnn nnnnnnnnnn nnnnnnnnnn nnnnnnnnnn
     1261 nnnnnnnnnn nnnnnnnnnn nnnnnnnnnn nnnnnnnnnn nnnnnnnnnn nnnnnnnnnn
     1321 nnnnnnnnnn nnnnnnnnnn nnnnnnnnnn nnnnnnnnnn nnnnnnnnnn nnnnnnnnnn
     1381 nnnnnnnnnn nnnnnnnnct cgtgccgaga ggttctcacc atcatcacca tcattaaaca
     1441 ggcccctttt cctttgtcga tatcatgtaa ttagttatgt cacgcttaca ttcacgccct
     1501 cctcccacat ccgctctaac cgaaaaggaa ggagttagac aacctgaagt ctaggtccct
     1561 atttattttt tttaatagtt atgttagtat taagaacgtt atttatattt caaatttttc
     1621 ttttttttct gtacaaagcg gccgccgaac cactagtgca ctgcagtaca cggtttcctt
     1681 gaaatttttt tgattcggta atctccgaac agaaggaaga acgaaggaag gagcacagac
     1741 ttagattggt atatatacgc atatgtagtg ttgaagaaac atgaaattgc ccagtattct
     1801 taacccaact gcacagaaca aaaacgtgca ggaaacgaag ataaatcatg tcgaaagcta
     1861 catataagga acgtgctgct actcatccta gtcctgttgc tgccaagcta tttaatatca
     1921 tgcacgaaaa gcaaacaaac ttgtgtgctt cattggatgt tcgtaccacc aaggaattac
     1981 tggagttagt tgaagcatta ggtcccaaaa tttgtttact aaaaacacat gtggatatct
     2041 tgactgattt ttccatggag ggcacagtta agccgctaaa ggcattatcc gccaagtaca
     2101 attttttact cttcgaggac agaaaatttg ctgacattgg taatacagtc aaattgcagt
     2161 actctgcggg tgtatacaga atagcagaat gggcagacat tacgaatgca cacggtgtgg
     2221 tgggcccagg tattgttagc ggtttgaagc aggcggcaga agaagtaaca aaggaaccta
     2281 gaggcctttt gatgttagca gaattgtcat gcaagggctc cctatctact ggagaatata
     2341 ctaagggtac tgttgacatt gcgaagagcg acaaagattt tgttatcggc tttattgctc
     2401 aaagagacat gggtggaaga gatgaaggtt acgattggtt gattatgaca cccggtgtgg
     2461 gtttagatga caagggagat gcattgggtc aacagtatag aaccgtggat gatgtggttt
     2521 ctacaggatc tgacattatt attgttggaa gaggactatt tgcaaaggga agggatgcta
     2581 aggtagaggg tgaacgttac agaaaagcag gctgggaagc atatttgaga agatgcggcc
     2641 agcaaaacta aaaaactgta ttataagtaa atgcatgtat actaaactca caaattagag
     2701 cttcaattta attatatcag ttattacccg agtaacgaag catctgtgct tcattttgta
     2761 gaacaaaaat gcaacgcgag agcgctaatt tttcaaacaa agaatctgag ctgcattttt
     2821 acagaacaga aatgcaacgc gaaagcgcta ttttaccaac gaagaatctg tgcttcattt
     2881 ttgtaaaaca aaaatgcaac gcgagagcgc taatttttca aacaaagaat ctgagctgca
     2941 tttttacaga acagaaatgc aacgcgagag cgctatttta ccaacaaaga atctatactt
     3001 cttttttgtt ctacaaaaat gcatcccgag agcgctattt ttctaacaaa gcatcttaga
     3061 ttactttttt tctcctttgt gcgctctata atgcagtctc ttgataactt tttgcactgt
     3121 aggtccgtta aggttagaag aaggctactt tggtgtctat tttctcttcc ataaaaaaag
     3181 cctgactcca cttcccgcgt ttactgatta ctagcgaagc tgcgggtgca ttttttcaag
     3241 ataaaggcat ccccgattat attctatacc gatgtggatt gcgcatactt tgtgaacaga
     3301 aagtgatagc gttgatgatt cttcattggt cagaaaatta tgaacggttt cttctatttt
     3361 gtctctatat actacgtata ggaaatgttt acattttcgt attgttttcg attcactcta
     3421 tgaatagttc ttactacaat ttttttgtct aaagagtaat actagagata aacataaaaa
     3481 atgtagaggt cgagtttaga tgcaagttca aggagcgaaa ggtggatggg taggttatat
     3541 agggatatag cacagagata tatagcaaag agatactttt gagcaatgtt tgtggaagcg
     3601 gtattcgcaa tattttagta gctcgttaca gtccggtgcg tttttggttt tttgaaagtg
     3661 cgtcatcaga gcgcttttgg ttttcaaaag cgctctgaag ttcctatact ttctagctag
     3721 agaataggaa cttcccgagc ggccgcgtgt tacaagcttg actccagcgt aactggactg
     3781 caatcaactc actggctcac cttcacgggt gggcctttct tcggtagaaa atcaaaggat
     3841 cttcttgaga tccttttttt ctgcgcgtaa tctgctgctt gcaaacaaaa aaaccaccgc
     3901 taccagcggt ggtttgtttg ccggatcaag agctaccaac tctttttccg aggtaactgg
     3961 cttcagcaga gcgcagatac caaatactgt tcttctagtg tagccgtagt taggccacca
     4021 cttcaagaac tctgtagcac cgcctacata cctcgctctg ctaatcctgt taccagtggc
     4081 tgctgccagt ggcgataagt cgtgtcttac cgggttggac tcaagacgat agttaccgga
     4141 taaggcgcag cggtcgggct gaacgggggg ttcgtgcaca cagcccagct tggagcgaac
     4201 gacctacacc gaactgagat acctacagcg tgagctatga gaaagcgcca cgcttcccga
     4261 agggagaaag gcggacaggt atccggtaag cggcagggtc ggaacaggag agcgcacgag
     4321 ggagcttcca ggggtaaacg cctggtatct ttatagtcct gtcgggtttc gccacctctg
     4381 acttgagcat cgatttttgt gatgctcgtc aggggggcgg agcctatgga aaaacgccag
     4441 caacgcagaa aggcccaccc gaaggtgagc caggtgatta catttgggcc ctcatcagag
     4501 gttttcaccg tcatcaccga aacgcgcgag gcagctgcgg taaagctcat cagcgtggtc
     4561 gtgaagcgat tcacagatgt ctgcctgttc atccgcgtcc agctcgttga gtttctccag
     4621 aagcgttaat gtctggcttc tgataaagcg ggccatgtta agggcggttt tttcctgttt
     4681 ggtcacttac caatgcttaa tcagtgaggc acctatctca gcgatctgtc tatttcgttc
     4741 atccatagtt gcctgactcc ccgtcgtgta gataactacg atgcgggagg gcttaccatc
     4801 tggccccagt gctgcaatga taccgcgaga cccacgctca ccggctccag atttatcagc
     4861 aataaaccag ccagccggga gggccgagcg cagaagtgat cctgcaactt tatccgcctc
     4921 catccagtct attaattgtt gccgggaagc tagagtaagt agttcgccag ttaatagttt
     4981 gcgcaacgtt gttgccattg ctacaggcat cgtggtgtca cgctcgtcgt ttggtatggc
     5041 ttcattcagc tccggttccc aacgatcaag gcgagttaca tgatccccca tgttgtgcaa
     5101 aaaagcggtt agctccttcg gtcctccgat cgttgccaga agtaagttgg ccgcagtgtt
     5161 atcactcatg gttatggcag cactgcataa ttctcttact gtcatgccat ccgtgagatg
     5221 cttttctgtg actggtgagt actcaaccaa gtcattctga gaatagtgta tgcggcgacc
     5281 gagttgctct tgcccggcgt caatacggga taataccgcg ccacatagca gaactttaaa
     5341 agtgctcatc attggaaaac gttcttcggg gcgtaaactc tcaaggatct taccgctgtt
     5401 gagatccagt tcgatgtaac ccactcgtgc acccaactga tcttcagcat cttttacttt
     5461 caccagcgtt tctgggtgag caaaaacagg aaggcaaaat gccgcaaaaa agggaataag
     5521 ggcgacacgg aaatgttgaa tactcatttt agcttcctta gctcctgaaa atctcgataa
     5581 ctcaaaaaat acgcccggta gtgatcttat ttcattatgg tgaaagttgg aacctcttac
     5641 gtgccgatca agtcaaaagc ctccggtcgg aggcttttga ctttctgcta tggaggtcag
     5701 gtatgattta aatggtcagt taga
//
