[The description below was written by a language model from this plasmid's Addgene catalogue record and the feature table of its GenBank file.]
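Description:
pGBW-m4046332 is a yeast–E. coli shuttle plasmid for galactose-inducible expression of the SARS-CoV-2 3C-like proteinase (the main protease, a mature product of the ORF1ab polyprotein) in Saccharomyces cerevisiae. The backbone carries a high-copy ColE1/pUC-type origin and a beta-lactamase gene (AmpR) for propagation and ampicillin selection in bacteria. The annotation places AmpR downstream of a cat promoter, and several short phage and tonB terminators insulate the bacterial modules. A rop coding sequence is also annotated next to AmpR, although the catalogue lists the plasmid as high copy. In yeast, the 2µ origin supports multicopy episomal maintenance and URA3 provides selection in ura3 auxotrophs, with the option of 5-FOA counterselection.

The insert is a synthetic coding sequence of roughly 0.9 kb, recoded for S. cerevisiae codon usage and made by gene synthesis. It sits downstream of the GAL1 promoter, whose upstream activating sequence binds Gal4 to give galactose-dependent induction. The feature table does not annotate the protease ORF itself, but the unannotated interval between the promoter and the tags corresponds to it. Immediately 3' of this region, the backbone supplies a thrombin cleavage site followed by a 6xHis tag, so the protein carries a C-terminal affinity tag that can be removed by thrombin digestion. A CYC1 primer site downstream suggests a CYC1 termination region, though no terminator feature is annotated.

The plasmid belongs to a set of tagged SARS-CoV-2 yeast expression constructs intended for protein expression and/or purification. The total length in the sequence record (5,724 bp) is larger than the sum of the catalogued backbone and insert sizes, and the record does not explain the difference.
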