Addgene plasmid #145413: pGBW-m4046332
Purpose: Yeast Expression plasmid for SARS-CoV-2 3C-like proteinase
Depositing lab: Ginkgo Bioworks & Benjie Chen. Depositing organization: Ginkgo Bioworks.
Backbone
  Vector backbone: AmpR; 2u URA3
  Backbone size w/o insert (bp): 4078
  Vector type: Yeast Expression
  Selectable markers: URA3
Growth in bacteria
  Bacterial resistance: Ampicillin, 100 μg/mL
  Growth temperature: 37°C
  Growth strain: DH5alpha
  Copy number: High Copy
Gene/Insert
  Gene/Insert name: SARS-CoV-2 3C-like proteinase
  Species: S. cerevisiae (budding yeast); Severe acute respiratory syndrome coronavirus 2
  Insert size (bp): 917
  Mutation: Saccharomyces cerevisiae recode 1
  Entrez Gene: ORF1ab (a.k.a. GU280_gp01)
  Promoter: pGAL1
  Tag / fusion protein: Cleavable thrombin;6xHIS (C terminal on backbone)
  Cloning method: Unknown
Resource information
  A portion of this plasmid was derived from a plasmid made by: GinkgoBioworks
Depositor comments: NCBI Reference Sequence: YP_009725301.1. Created by gene synthesis with Not1 site.
How to cite: pGBW-m4046332 was a gift from Ginkgo Bioworks & Benjie Chen (Addgene plasmid # 145413 ; http://n2t.net/addgene:145413 ; RRID:Addgene_145413)
